>Addgene plasmid #143292 | TFORF1548 | addgene full sequence | sequence record 396157 | Addgene NGS Result
TTAATGTAGTCTTATGCAATACTCTTGTAGTCTTGCAACATGGTAACGATGAGTTAGCAACATGCCTTAC
AAGGAGAGAAAAAGCACCGTGCATGCCGATTGGTGGAAGTAAGGTGGTACGATCGTGCCTTATTAGGAAG
GCAACAGACGGGTCTGACATGGATTGGACGAACCACTGAATTGCCGCATTGCAGAGATATTGTATTTAAG
TGCCTAGCTCGATACATAAACGGGTCTCTCTGGTTAGACCAGATCTGAGCCTGGGAGCTCTCTGGCTAAC
TAGGGAACCCACTGCTTAAGCCTCAATAAAGCTTGCCTTGAGTGCTTCAAGTAGTGTGTGCCCGTCTGTT
GTGTGACTCTGGTAACTAGAGATCCCTCAGACCCTTTTAGTCAGTGTGGAAAATCTCTAGCAGTGGCGCC
CGAACAGGGACTTGAAAGCGAAAGGGAAACCAGAGGAGCTCTCTCGACGCAGGACTCGGCTTGCTGAAGC
GCGCACGGCAAGAGGCGAGGGGCGGCGACTGGTGAGTACGCCAAAAATTTTGACTAGCGGAGGCTAGAAG
GAGAGAGATGGGTGCGAGAGCGTCAGTATTAAGCGGGGGAGAATTAGATCGCGATGGGAAAAAATTCGGT
TAAGGCCAGGGGGAAAGAAAAAATATAAATTAAAACATATAGTATGGGCAAGCAGGGAGCTAGAACGATT
CGCAGTTAATCCTGGCCTGTTAGAAACATCAGAAGGCTGTAGACAAATACTGGGACAGCTACAACCATCC
CTTCAGACAGGATCAGAAGAACTTAGATCATTATATAATACAGTAGCAACCCTCTATTGTGTGCATCAAA
GGATAGAGATAAAAGACACCAAGGAAGCTTTAGACAAGATAGAGGAAGAGCAAAACAAAAGTAAGACCAC
CGCACAGCAAGCGGCCGCTGATCTTCAGACCTGGAGGAGGAGATATGAGGGACAATTGGAGAAGTGAATT
ATATAAATATAAAGTAGTAAAAATTGAACCATTAGGAGTAGCACCCACCAAGGCAAAGAGAAGAGTGGTG
CAGAGAGAAAAAAGAGCAGTGGGAATAGGAGCTTTGTTCCTTGGGTTCTTGGGAGCAGCAGGAAGCACTA
TGGGCGCAGCGTCAATGACGCTGACGGTACAGGCCAGACAATTATTGTCTGGTATAGTGCAGCAGCAGAA
CAATTTGCTGAGGGCTATTGAGGCGCAACAGCATCTGTTGCAACTCACAGTCTGGGGCATCAAGCAGCTC
CAGGCAAGAATCCTGGCTGTGGAAAGATACCTAAAGGATCAACAGCTCCTGGGGATTTGGGGTTGCTCTG
GAAAACTCATTTGCACCACTGCTGTGCCTTGGAATGCTAGTTGGAGTAATAAATCTCTGGAACAGATTTG
GAATCACACGACCTGGATGGAGTGGGACAGAGAAATTAACAATTACACAAGCTTAATACACTCCTTAATT
GAAGAATCGCAAAACCAGCAAGAAAAGAATGAACAAGAATTATTGGAATTAGATAAATGGGCAAGTTTGT
GGAATTGGTTTAACATAACAAATTGGCTGTGGTATATAAAATTATTCATAATGATAGTAGGAGGCTTGGT
AGGTTTAAGAATAGTTTTTGCTGTACTTTCTATAGTGAATAGAGTTAGGCAGGGATATTCACCATTATCG
TTTCAGACCCACCTCCCAACCCCGAGGGGACCCATGCATTGCATCTCAATTAGTCAGCAACCAGGTGTGG
AAAGTCCCCAGGCTCCCCAGCAGGCAGAAGTATGCAAAGCATGCGTCTCAATTAGTCAGCAACCATAGTC
CCGCCCCTAACTCCGCCCATCCCGCCCCTAACTCCGCCCAGTTCCGCCCATTCTCCGCCCCATGGCTGAC
TAATTTTTTTTATTTATGCAGAGGCCGAGGCCGCCTCGGCCTCTGAGCTATTCCAGAAGTAGTGAGGAGG
CTTTTTTGGAGGCCTAGGCTTTTGCAAAAAGCTTTCTAGAGGTACCACCGGAGCTTACCATGACCGAGTA
CAAGCCCACGGTGCGCCTCGCCACCCGCGACGACGTCCCCAGGGCCGTACGCACCCTCGCCGCCGCGTTC
GCCGACTACCCCGCCACGCGCCACACCGTCGATCCGGACCGCCACATCGAGCGGGTCACCGAGCTGCAAG
AACTCTTCCTCACGCGCGTCGGGCTCGACATCGGCAAGGTGTGGGTCGCGGACGACGGCGCCGCCGTGGC
GGTCTGGACCACGCCGGAGAGCGTCGAAGCGGGGGCGGTGTTCGCCGAGATCGGCCCGCGCATGGCCGAG
TTGAGCGGTTCCCGGCTGGCCGCGCAGCAACAGATGGAAGGCCTCCTGGCGCCGCACCGGCCCAAGGAGC
CCGCGTGGTTCCTGGCCACCGTCGGCGTCTCGCCCGACCACCAGGGCAAGGGTCTGGGCAGCGCCGTCGT
GCTCCCCGGAGTGGAGGCGGCCGAGCGCGCCGGGGTGCCCGCCTTCCTGGAGACCTCCGCGCCCCGCAAC
CTCCCCTTCTACGAGCGGCTCGGCTTCACCGTCACCGCCGACGTCGAGGTGCCCGAAGGACCGCGCACCT
GGTGCATGACCCGCAAGCCCGGTGCCAGTTAACGAATTCTAGATCTTGAGACAAATGGCAGTATTCATCC
ACAATTTTAAAAGAAAAGGGGGGATTGGGGGGTACAGTGCAGGGGAAAGAATAGTAGACATAATAGCAAC
AGACATACAAACTAAAGAATTACAAAAACAAATTACAAAAATTCAAAATTTTCGGGTTTATTACAGGGAC
AGCAGAGATCCACTTTGGCGCCGGCTCGAGGCCTGCAGGTGCAAAGATGGATAAAGTTTTAAACAGAGAG
GAATCTTTGCAGCTAATGGACCTTCTAGGTCTTGAAAGGAGTGGGAATTGGCTCCGGTGCCCGTCAGTGG
GCAGAGCGCACATCGCCCACAGTCCCCGAGAAGTTGGGGGGAGGGGTCGGCAATTGAACCGGTGCCTAGA
GAAGGTGGCGCGGGGTAAACTGGGAAAGTGATGTCGTGTACTGGCTCCGCCTTTTTCCCGAGGGTGGGGG
AGAACCGTATATAAGTGCAGTAGTCGCCGTGAACGTTCTTTTTCGCAACGGGTTTGCCGCCAGAACACAG
GTAAGTGCCGTGTGTGGTTCCCGCGGGCCTGGCCTCTTTACGGGTTATGGCCCTTGCGTGCCTTGAATTA
CTTCCACCTGGCTGCAGTACGTGATTCTTGATCCCGAGCTTCGGGTTGGAAGTGGGTGGGAGAGTTCGAG
GCCTTGCGCTTAAGGAGCCCCTTCGCCTCGTGCTTGAGTTGAGGCCTGGCCTGGGCGCTGGGGCCGCCGC
GTGCGAATCTGGTGGCACCTTCGCGCCTGTCTCGCTGCTTTCGATAAGTCTCTAGCCATTTAAAATTTTT
GATGACCTGCTGCGACGCTTTTTTTCTGGCAAGATAGTCTTGTAAATGCGGGCCAAGATCTGCACACTGG
TATTTCGGTTTTTGGGGCCGCGGGCGGCGACGGGGCCCGTGCGTCCCAGCGCACATGTTCGGCGAGGCGG
GGCCTGCGAGCGCGGCCACCGAGAATCGGACGGGGGTAGTCTCAAGCTGGCCGGCCTGCTCTGGTGCCTG
GCCTCGCGCCGCCGTGTATCGCCCCGCCCTGGGCGGCAAGGCTGGCCCGGTCGGCACCAGTTGCGTGAGC
GGAAAGATGGCCGCTTCCCGGCCCTGCTGCAGGGAGCTCAAAATGGAGGACGCGGCGCTCGGGAGAGCGG
GCGGGTGAGTCACCCACACAAAGGAAAAGGGCCTTTCCGTCCTCAGCCGTCGCTTCATGTGACTCCACGG
AGTACCGGGCGCCGTCCAGGCACCTCGATTAGTTCTCGAGCTTTTGGAGTACGTCGTCTTTAGGTTGGGG
GGAGGGGTTTTATGCGATGGAGTTTCCCCACACTGAGTGGGTGGAGACTGAAGTTAGGCCAGCTTGGCAC
TTGATGTAATTCTCCTTGGAATTTGCCCTTTTTGAGTTTGGATCTTGGTTCATTCTCAAGCCTCAGACAG
TGGTTCAAAGTTTTTTTCTTCCATTTCAGGTGTCGTGAGGCTAGCACCGCCACCATGCCTCTGCACGTGA
AGTGGCCGTTCCCCGCGGTGCCGCCGCTCACCTGGACCCTGGCCAGCAGCGTCGTCATGGGCTTGGTGGG
CACCTACAGCTGCTTCTGGACCAAGTACATGAACCACCTGACCGTGCACAACAGGGAGGTGCTGTACGAG
CTCATCGAGAAGCGAGGCCCGGCCACGCCCCTCATCACCGTGTCCAATCACCAGTCCTGCATGGACGACC
CTCATCTCTGGGGGATCCTGAAACTCCGCCACATCTGGAACCTGAAGTTGATGCGTTGGACCCCTGCAGC
TGCAGACATCTGCTTCACCAAGGAGCTACACTCCCACTTCTTCAGCTTGGGCAAGTGTGTGCCTGTGTGC
CGAGGAGATGGCGTCTACCAGAAGGGGATGGACTTCATTTTGGAGAAGCTCAACCATGGGGACTGGGTGC
ATATCTTCCCAGAAGGGAAAGTGAACATGAGTTCCGAATTCCTGCGTTTCAAGTGGGGAATCGGGCGCCT
GATTGCTGAGTGTCATCTCAACCCCATCATCCTGCCCCTGTGGCATGTCGGAATGAATGACGTCCTTCCT
AACAGTCCGCCCTACTTCCCCCGCTTTGGACAGAAAATCACTGTGCTGATCGGGAAGCCCTTCAGTGCCC
TGCCTGTACTCGAGCGGCTCCGGGCGGAGAACAAGTCGGCTGTGGAGATGCGGAAAGCCCTGACGGACTT
CATTCAAGAGGAATTCCAGCATCTGAAGACTCAGGCAGAGCAGCTCCACAACCACCTCCAGCCTGGGAGA
TAGTAATGAACTAGTCCGTAACTTGAAAGTATTTCGATTTCTTGGCTTTATATATCTTGTGGAAAGGACG
AGATAAATGTGGGCCCAGTATCTGAACGCGTTAAGTCGACAATCAACCTCTGGATTACAAAATTTGTGAA
AGATTGACTGGTATTCTTAACTATGTTGCTCCTTTTACGCTATGTGGATACGCTGCTTTAATGCCTTTGT
ATCATGCTATTGCTTCCCGTATGGCTTTCATTTTCTCCTCCTTGTATAAATCCTGGTTGCTGTCTCTTTA
TGAGGAGTTGTGGCCCGTTGTCAGGCAACGTGGCGTGGTGTGCACTGTGTTTGCTGACGCAACCCCCACT
GGTTGGGGCATTGCCACCACCTGTCAGCTCCTTTCCGGGACTTTCGCTTTCCCCCTCCCTATTGCCACGG
CGGAACTCATCGCCGCCTGCCTTGCCCGCTGCTGGACAGGGGCTCGGCTGTTGGGCACTGACAATTCCGT
GGTGTTGTCGGGGAAATCATCGTCCTTTCCTTGGCTGCTCGCCTGTGTTGCCACCTGGATTCTGCGCGGG
ACGTCCTTCTGCTACGTCCCTTCGGCCCTCAATCCAGCGGACCTTCCTTCCCGCGGCCTGCTGCCGGCTC
TGCGGCCTCTTCCGCGTCTTCGCCTTCGCCCTCAGACGAGTCGGATCTCCCTTTGGGCCGCCTCCCCGCG
TCGACTTTAAGACCAATGACTTACAAGGCAGCTGTAGATCTTAGCCACTTTTTAAAAGAAAAGGGGGGAC
TGGAAGGGCTAATTCACTCCCAACGAAGACAAGATCTGCTTTTTGCTTGTACTGGGTCTCTCTGGTTAGA
CCAGATCTGAGCCTGGGAGCTCTCTGGCTAACTAGGGAACCCACTGCTTAAGCCTCAATAAAGCTTGCCT
TGAGTGCTTCAAGTAGTGTGTGCCCGTCTGTTGTGTGACTCTGGTAACTAGAGATCCCTCAGACCCTTTT
AGTCAGTGTGGAAAATCTCTAGCAGTACGTATAGTAGTTCATGTCATCTTATTATTCAGTATTTATAACT
TGCAAAGAAATGAATATCAGAGAGTGAGAGGAACTTGTTTATTGCAGCTTATAATGGTTACAAATAAAGC
AATAGCATCACAAATTTCACAAATAAAGCATTTTTTTCACTGCATTCTAGTTGTGGTTTGTCCAAACTCA
TCAATGTATCTTATCATGTCTGGCTCTAGCTATCCCGCCCCTAACTCCGCCCATCCCGCCCCTAACTCCG
CCCAGTTCCGCCCATTCTCCGCCCCATGGCTGACTAATTTTTTTTATTTATGCAGAGGCCGAGGCCGCCT
CGGCCTCTGAGCTATTCCAGAAGTAGTGAGGAGGCTTTTTTGGAGGCCTAGGGACGTACCCAATTCGCCC
TATAGTGAGTCGTATTACGCGCGCTCACTGGCCGTCGTTTTACAACGTCGTGACTGGGAAAACCCTGGCG
TTACCCAACTTAATCGCCTTGCAGCACATCCCCCTTTCGCCAGCTGGCGTAATAGCGAAGAGGCCCGCAC
CGATCGCCCTTCCCAACAGTTGCGCAGCCTGAATGGCGAATGGG
[124 nt withheld, positions 6485-6608]
C
[91 nt withheld, positions 6610-6700]
A
[49 nt withheld, positions 6702-6750]
CCTTTGACGTTGGAGTCCACGTTCTTT
[37 nt withheld, positions 6778-6814]
ACCCTATCTCGGTCTATTCTTTTGATTTATAAGGGATTTTGCCGATTTCGGCCTATTGGTTAAAAAATGA
GCTGATTTAACAAAAATTTAACGCGAATTTTAACAAAATATTAACGCTTACAATTTAGGTGGCACTTTTC
GGGGAAATGTGCGCGGAACCCCTATTTGTTTATTTTTCTAAATACATTCAAATATGTATCCGCTCATGAG
ACAATAACCCTGATAAATGCTTCAATAATATTGAAAAAGGAAGAGTATGAGTATTCAACATTTCCGTGTC
GCCCTTATTCCCTTTTTTGCGGCATTTTGCCTTCCTGTTTTTGCTCACCCAGAAACGCTGGTGAAAGTAA
AAGATGCTGAAGATCAGTTGGGTGCACGAGTGGGTTACATCGAACTGGATCTCAACAGCGGTAAGATCCT
TGAGAGTTTTCGCCCCGAAGAACGTTTTCCAATGATGAGCACTTTTAAAGTTCTGCTATGTGGCGCGGTA
TTATCCCGTATTGACGCCGGGCAAGAGCAACTCGGTCGCCGCATACACTATTCTCAGAATGACTTGGTTG
AGTACTCACCAGTCACAGAAAAGCATCTTACGGATGGCATGACAGTAAGAGAATTATGCAGTGCTGCCAT
AACCATGAGTGATAACACTGCGGCCAACTTACTTCTGACAACGATCGGAGGACCGAAGGAGCTAACCGCT
TTTTTGCACAACATGGGGGATCATGTAACTCGCCTTGATCGTTGGGAACCGGAGCTGAATGAAGCCATAC
CAAACGACGAGCGTGACACCACGATGCCTGTAGCAATGGCAACAACGTTGCGCAAACTATTAACTGGCGA
ACTACTTACTCTAGCTTCCCGGCAACAATTAATAGACTGGATGGAGGCGGATAAAGTTGCAGGACCACTT
CTGCGCTCGGCCCTTCCGGCTGGCTGGTTTATTGCTGATAAATCTGGAGCCGGTGAGCGTGGGTCTCGCG
GTATCATTGCAGCACTGGGGCCAGATGGTAAGCCCTCCCGTATCGTAGTTATCTACACGACGGGGAGTCA
GGCAACTATGGATGAACGAAATAGACAGATCGCTGAGATAGGTGCCTCACTGATTAAGCATTGGTAACTG
TCAGACCAAGTTTACTCATATATACTTTAGATTGATTTAAAACTTCATTTTTAATTTAAAAGGATCTAGG
TGAAGATCCTTTTTGATAATCTCATGACCAAAATCCCTTAACGTGAGTTTTCGTTCCACTGAGCGTCAGA
CCCCGTAGAAAAGATCAAAGGATCTTCTTGAGATCCTTTTTTTCTGCGCGTAATCTGCTGCTTGCAAACA
AAAAAACCACCGCTACCAGCGGTGGTTTGTTTGCCGGATCAAGAGCTACCAACTCTTTTTCCGAAGGTAA
CTGGCTTCAGCAGAGCGCAGATACCAAATACTGTTCTTCTAGTGTAGCCGTAGTTAGGCCACCACTTCAA
GAACTCTGTAGCACCGCCTACATACCTCGCTCTGCTAATCCTGTTACCAGTGGCTGCTGCCAGTGGCGAT
AAGTCGTGTCTTACCGGGTTGGACTCAAGACGATAGTTACCGGATAAGGCGCAGCGGTCGGGCTGAACGG
GGGGTTCGTGCACACAGCCCAGCTTGGAGCGAACGACCTACACCGAACTGAGATACCTACAGCGTGAGCT
ATGAGAAAGCGCCACGCTTCCCGAAGGGAGAAAGGCGGACAGGTATCCGGTAAGCGGCAGGGTCGGAACA
GGAGAGCGCACGAGGGAGCTTCCAGGGGGAAACGCCTGGTATCTTTATAGTCCTGTCGGGTTTCGCCACC
TCTGACTTGAGCGTCGATTTTTGTGATGCTCGTCAGGGGGGCGGAGCCTATGGAAAAACGCCAGCAACGC
GGCCTTTTTACGGTTCCTGGCCTTTTGCTGGCCTTTTGCTCACATGTTCTTTCCTGCGTTATCCCCTGAT
TCTGTGGATAACCGTATTACCGCCTTTGAGTGAGCTGATACCGCTCGCCGCAGCCGAACGACCGAGCGCA
GCGAGTCAGTGAGCGAGGAAGCGGAAGAGCGCCCAATACGCAAACCGCCTCTCCCCGCGCGTTGGCCGAT
TCATTAATGCAGCTGGCACGACAGGTTTCCCGACTGGAAAGCGGGCAGTGAGCGCAACGCAATTAATGTG
AGTTAGCTCACTCATTAGGCACCCCAGGCTTTACACTTTATGCTTCCGGCTCGTATGTTGTGTGGAATTG
TGAGCGGATAACAATTTCACACAGGAAACAGCTATGACCATGATTACGCCAAGCGCGCAATTAACCCTCA
CTAAAGGGAACAAAAGCTGGAGCTGCAAGC
Features (pLannotate 1.2.2; 31 found; start..end, strand, type, name):
      5..231     +  promoter       RSV promoter: Rous sarcoma virus enhancer/promoter
    232..412     +  LTR            5' LTR (truncated): truncated 5' long terminal repeat (LTR) from HIV-1
    459..584     +  misc_feature   HIV-1 Ψ: packaging signal of human immunodeficiency virus type 1
    568..931     +  CDS            HIV-1 gag (fragment): gag protein from human immunodeficiency virus 1; gag
   1077..1310    +  misc_feature   RRE: The Rev response element (RRE) of HIV-1 allows for Rev-dependent mRNA export from the nucleus to the cytoplasm.
   1687..1713    +  CDS            Rev (fragment): human immunodeficiency virus 1 (HIV-1) Rev protein; rev; enhances nuclear export of unspliced and incompletely spliced viral mRNAs
   1720..1743    +  promoter       SV40 promoter (fragment): SV40 early promoter
   1744..1815    +  promoter       SV40 promoter (fragment): SV40 enhancer and early promoter
   1839..1974    +  rep_origin     SV40 ori: SV40 origin of replication
   2020..2616    +  CDS            PuroR (fragment): puromycin N-acetyltransferase; pac from Streptomyces; confers resistance to puromycin
   2665..2782    +  misc_feature   cPPT/CTS: central polypurine tract and central termination sequence of HIV-1
   2847..2913    +  CDS            small t antigen (fragment): SV40 (simian virus 40) small t antigen
   2920..4098    +  promoter       EF-1α promoter: strong constitutive promoter for human elongation factor EF-1α
   4115..4900    +  CDS            TAZ (fragment): TAZ_HUMAN - Also known as EFE2, G4.5. Experimental evidence at protein level: Swiss-Prot protein existence level 1. [Isoform 7]: Catalytically inactive. From Homo sapiens (Human).
   4916..4969    +  promoter       U6 promoter (fragment): RNA polymerase III promoter for human U6 snRNA
   5011..5599    +  misc_feature   WPRE: woodchuck hepatitis virus posttranscriptional regulatory element
   5650..5669    +  misc_feature   cPPT/CTS (fragment): central polypurine tract and central termination sequence of HIV-1
   5671..5904    +  LTR            3' LTR (ΔU3): self-inactivating 3' long terminal repeat (LTR) from HIV-1
   5982..6103    +  polyA_signal   SV40 poly(A) signal: SV40 polyadenylation signal
   6143..6278    +  rep_origin     SV40 ori: SV40 origin of replication
   6299..6317    -  promoter       T7 promoter: promoter for bacteriophage T7 RNA polymerase
   6325..6480    +  CDS            lacZα (fragment): LacZα fragment of β-galactosidase; lacZ fragment
   6485..6913    +  rep_origin     f1 ori (sequence partly withheld): f1 bacteriophage origin of replication; arrow indicates direction of (+) strand synthesis
   6966..7070    +  promoter       AmpR promoter: bla
   7071..7931    +  CDS            AmpR: β-lactamase; bla; confers resistance to ampicillin, carbenicillin, and related antibiotics
   8102..8690    +  rep_origin     ori: high-copy-number ColE1/pMB1/pBR322/pUC origin of replication
   8873..8965    +  CDS            lacI (fragment): lac repressor; lacI; The lac repressor binds to the lac operator to inhibit transcription in E. coli. This inhibition can be relieved by adding lactose or isopropyl-β-D-thiogalactopyranoside (IPTG).
   8978..8999    +  protein_bind   CAP binding site: CAP binding activates transcription in the presence of cAMP. E. coli catabolite activator protein
   9014..9044    +  promoter       lac promoter: promoter for the E. coli lac operon
   9052..9068    +  protein_bind   lac operator: The lac repressor binds to the lac operator to inhibit transcription in E. coli. This inhibition can be relieved by adding lactose or isopropyl-β-D-thiogalactopyranoside (IPTG). lac repressor encoded by lacI
   9113..9131    +  promoter       T3 promoter: promoter for bacteriophage T3 RNA polymerase
