[The description below was written by a language model from this plasmid's Addgene catalogue record and pLannotate feature annotations shown in this document.]
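Description:
TFORF1548 is a third-generation-style, self-inactivating lentiviral expression plasmid built on the pLX_TRC317 backbone. It belongs to a barcoded library of transcription factor open reading frames made for pooled overexpression screens. In bacteria it is propagated through a high-copy ColE1/pUC origin with ampicillin selection (AmpR with its own promoter). An f1 origin and leftover lac/T7/T3 cloning-vector elements are also present. The depositor warns that the plasmid can recombine, a common problem with LTR-containing vectors.

The viral genome is transcribed from an RSV promoter fused to a truncated HIV-1 5' LTR. It carries the Ψ packaging signal with a gag fragment, the RRE for Rev-dependent nuclear export, a cPPT/CTS, a WPRE to enhance transcript expression, and a ΔU3 3' LTR followed by an SV40 polyadenylation signal. Two cassettes lie between the LTRs. An SV40 promoter drives puromycin N-acetyltransferase for selecting transduced mammalian cells. A human EF-1α promoter drives the insert, human TAZ. The record maps this insert to the TAFAZZIN gene (Barth syndrome locus, G4.5), not the Hippo-pathway coactivator WWTR1 that also goes by "TAZ". The feature annotation matches it to a tafazzin isoform described as catalytically inactive.

The 24-bp barcode is not annotated in the feature table. It probably sits in the short region between the ORF and the WPRE, where a small U6 promoter fragment match is also called. The barcode allows each ORF to be identified by sequencing in pooled transduced populations, as in directed-differentiation screens.
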