Addgene plasmid #143292: TFORF1548
Purpose: Lentiviral vector for overexpressing transcription factor ORFs with unique 24-bp barcodes. Barcodes facilitate identification of transcription factors in pooled screens.
Depositing lab: Feng Zhang. Depositing organization: Broad Institute. Publication: A transcription factor atlas of directed differentiation. Joung J, Ma S, Tay T, Geiger-Schuller KR, Kirchgatterer PC, Verdine VK, Guo B, Arias-Garcia MA, Allen WE, Singh A, Kuksenko O, Abudayyeh OO, Gootenberg JS, Fu Z, Macrae RK, Buenrostro JD, Regev A, Zhang F. Cell. 2023 Jan 5;186(1):209-229.e26. doi: 10.1016/j.cell.2022.11.026. PubMed 36608654.
Backbone
  Vector backbone: pLX_TRC317
  Backbone manufacturer: Broad Institute Genetic Perturbation Platform
  Backbone size w/o insert (bp): 8264
  Vector type: Mammalian Expression, Lentiviral
  Selectable markers: Puromycin
Growth in bacteria
  Bacterial resistance: Ampicillin, 100 μg/mL
  Growth temperature: 37°C
  Growth strain: NEB Stable
  Copy number: High Copy
Gene/Insert
  Gene/Insert name: TAZ
  Species: H. sapiens (human)
  Insert size (bp): 890
  Entrez Gene: TAFAZZIN (a.k.a. BTHS, CMD3A, EFE, EFE2, G4.5, LVNCX, TAZ, Taz1)
  Promoter: EF1a
  Cloning method: Unknown
  Sequencing primers: 5′ GGGTGGAGACTGAAGTTAGGCCAG; 3′ CACATAGCGTAAAAGGAGCAACATAG
Terms and licenses: Academic/Nonprofit Terms; Industry Terms: Not Available to Industry
Depositor comments: NM_181311,ENST00000612460 . The transcription factor ORF portion of this plasmid was synthesized by Genewiz. Please test multiple small colonies in case of plasmid recombination. To make this collection available in a timely manner, a portion of this collection was not fully sequenced by Addgene. If an Addgene verified full plasmid sequence is not available, please contact us prior to placing an order to request the full sequence.
How to cite: TFORF1548 was a gift from Feng Zhang (Addgene plasmid # 143292 ; http://n2t.net/addgene:143292 ; RRID:Addgene_143292)
