>Addgene plasmid #143292 | TFORF1548 | depositor partial sequence | sequence record 282014 | Insert
ACCGCCACCATGCCTCTGCACGTGAAGTGGCCGTTCCCCGCGGTGCCGCCGCTCACCTGGACCCTGGCCA
GCAGCGTCGTCATGGGCTTGGTGGGCACCTACAGCTGCTTCTGGACCAAGTACATGAACCACCTGACCGT
GCACAACAGGGAGGTGCTGTACGAGCTCATCGAGAAGCGAGGCCCGGCCACGCCCCTCATCACCGTGTCC
AATCACCAGTCCTGCATGGACGACCCTCATCTCTGGGGGATCCTGAAACTCCGCCACATCTGGAACCTGA
AGTTGATGCGTTGGACCCCTGCAGCTGCAGACATCTGCTTCACCAAGGAGCTACACTCCCACTTCTTCAG
CTTGGGCAAGTGTGTGCCTGTGTGCCGAGGAGATGGCGTCTACCAGAAGGGGATGGACTTCATTTTGGAG
AAGCTCAACCATGGGGACTGGGTGCATATCTTCCCAGAAGGGAAAGTGAACATGAGTTCCGAATTCCTGC
GTTTCAAGTGGGGAATCGGGCGCCTGATTGCTGAGTGTCATCTCAACCCCATCATCCTGCCCCTGTGGCA
TGTCGGAATGAATGACGTCCTTCCTAACAGTCCGCCCTACTTCCCCCGCTTTGGACAGAAAATCACTGTG
CTGATCGGGAAGCCCTTCAGTGCCCTGCCTGTACTCGAGCGGCTCCGGGCGGAGAACAAGTCGGCTGTGG
AGATGCGGAAAGCCCTGACGGACTTCATTCAAGAGGAATTCCAGCATCTGAAGACTCAGGCAGAGCAGCT
CCACAACCACCTCCAGCCTGGGAGATAGTAATGAACTAGTCCGTAACTTGAAAGTATTTCGATTTCTTGG
CTTTATATATCTTGTGGAAAGGACGAGATAAATGTGGGCCCAGTATCTGA
