>Addgene plasmid #143292 | TFORF1548 | depositor partial sequence | sequence record 282015 | Barcode
GATAAATGTGGGCCCAGTATCTGA
